Addgene plasmid #102413: EFR WT
Purpose: fluorescent tagging. Plant expression of EFR WT
Depositing lab: Silke Robatzek. Depositing organization: Sainsbury Laboratory, Norwich.
Backbone
  Vector backbone: pEarleyGate103
  Vector type: Plant Expression
Growth in bacteria
  Bacterial resistance: Kanamycin, 50 μg/mL
  Growth temperature: 37°C
  Growth strain: DH5alpha
  Copy number: Unknown
Gene/Insert
  Gene/Insert name: EFR
  Species: A. thaliana (mustard weed)
  Entrez Gene: EFR (a.k.a. AT5G20480, EF-TU receptor, F7C8.70, F7C8_70)
  Promoter: 35S
  Tag / fusion protein: mgfp5 (C terminal on backbone); 6xHis (C terminal on backbone)
  Cloning method: Gateway Cloning
Terms and licenses: Academic/Nonprofit Terms; Industry Terms: Not Available to Industry
How to cite: EFR WT was a gift from Silke Robatzek (Addgene plasmid # 102413 ; http://n2t.net/addgene:102413 ; RRID:Addgene_102413)
