[The description below was written by a language model from this plasmid's Addgene catalogue record and pLannotate feature annotations shown in this document.]
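Description:
EFR WT is a plant expression construct built in the Gateway-compatible binary vector pEarleyGate103 and carries the wild-type coding sequence of the Arabidopsis thaliana EF-Tu receptor (EFR, AT5G20480). EFR is the pattern-recognition receptor that perceives bacterial elongation factor Tu and triggers PAMP-induced defence responses. The full sequence is about 13.9 kb. The EFR open reading frame is flanked by attB1 and attB2 sites, the scars of Gateway recombination into the destination vector. It is driven by the strong constitutive CaMV 35S promoter. Downstream of attB2, the backbone supplies a C-terminal mgfp5, a folding-enhanced GFP with a cryptic plant intron removed. This is followed by a histidine tag, recorded as 6xHis in the catalogue and annotated as a fragment of a 9xHis tag in the feature table, and then by the octopine synthase terminator. The expected product is therefore an EFR-GFP-His fusion.

The expression cassette lies within a T-DNA bounded by nopaline-type left and right border repeats. The same T-DNA contains a bar gene (phosphinothricin acetyltransferase) under the mannopine synthase promoter and terminator, which allows glufosinate/bialaphos selection of transformed plants. Outside the borders, the backbone has a ColE1/pBR322-type origin with the bom site for replication in E. coli. It also has the pVS1 oriV, RepA and StaA functions, which in binary vectors of this type support replication and stable maintenance in Agrobacterium. Bacterial selection is by kanamycin. A CaMV-derived fragment annotated upstream of the 35S promoter is probably just flanking viral sequence. The stated purpose is fluorescent tagging and plant expression of wild-type EFR. The "WT" in the name may imply a reference role alongside variant versions, but the record does not say this.
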