Features (pLannotate 1.2.2; 23 found; start..end, strand, type, name):
    588..933     +  promoter       CaMV 35S promoter: strong constitutive promoter from cauliflower mosaic virus
    945..969     +  protein_bind   attB1: mutant version of attB; recombination site for the Gateway® BP reaction BP Clonase™
    990..4082    +  CDS            EFR: EFR_ARATH - Experimental evidence at protein level: Swiss-Prot protein existence level 1. Constitutes the pattern-recognition receptor (PPR) that determines the specific perception of elongation factor Tu (EF-Tu), a potent elicitor of the defense response to pathogen-associated molecular patterns (PAMPs); phosphorylates BIK1 upon elicitation to regulate immune responses such as defense hormone expression (e.g. jasmonic acid (JA) and salicylic acid (SA)) (PubMed:29649442). Reduces transformation by Rhizobium radiobacter probably by inducing plant defense during the interaction. Binding to the e
   4099..4123    -  protein_bind   attB2: mutant version of attB; recombination site for the Gateway® BP reaction BP Clonase™
   4146..4856    +  CDS            mgfp5: GFP with folding enhancement mutations; mgfp5; suitable for expression in plants due to removal of a cryptic intron
   4862..4880    +  CDS            9xHis (fragment): 9xHis affinity tag
   4938..5645    +  terminator     OCS terminator: octopine synthase terminator
   5646..5666    +  misc_feature   MCS (fragment): pUC18/19 multiple cloning site
   5669..5823    +  CDS            lacZα (fragment): LacZα fragment of β-galactosidase; lacZ fragment
   5889..5913    +  misc_feature   RB T-DNA repeat: right border repeat from nopaline C58 T-DNA
   6253..6654    +  CDS            Y4CG_SINFN (fragment): Protein inferred from homology: Swiss-Prot protein existence level 3. From Sinorhizobium fredii (strain NBRC 101917 / NGR234).
   7214..7843    +  CDS            pVS1 StaA: stability protein from the Pseudomonas plasmid pVS1 (Heeb et al., 2000)
   8272..9345    +  CDS            pVS1 RepA: replication protein from the Pseudomonas plasmid pVS1 (Heeb et al., 2000)
   9411..9605    +  rep_origin     pVS1 oriV: origin of replication for the Pseudomonas plasmid pVS1 (Heeb et al., 2000)
   9808..9847    +  CDS            rop (fragment): Rop protein, which maintains plasmids at low copy number; rop
   9949..10089   +  misc_feature   bom: basis of mobility region from pBR322
  10275..10863   -  rep_origin     ori: high-copy-number ColE1/pMB1/pBR322/pUC origin of replication
  10950..11744   -  CDS            KanR: aminoglycoside phosphotransferase; aphA-3; confers resistance to kanamycin
  12169..12193   +  misc_feature   LB T-DNA repeat: left border repeat from nopaline C58 T-DNA
  12279..12531   -  terminator     MAS terminator: mannopine synthase terminator
  12544..13092   -  CDS            bar: PAT_STRHY - Experimental evidence at protein level: Swiss-Prot protein existence level 1. Inactivates phosphinothricin (PPT) by transfer of an acetyl group from acetyl CoA. Can also acetylate demethylphosphinothricin but not PTT or glutamate. This enzyme is an effector of phosphinothricin tripeptide (PTT or bialaphos) resistance. From Streptomyces hygroscopicus. Introduced by genetic manipulation and expressed in glufosinate-tolerant maize by Dekalb Genetics.
  13098..13478   -  promoter       MAS promoter: mannopine synthase promoter (Velten et al., 1984)
  13478..404     +  CDS            IBMP_CAMVB (fragment) (across the origin): Experimental evidence at protein level: Swiss-Prot protein existence level 1. Enhances the ribosomal termination-reinitiation event leading to the translation of major open reading frames on the polycistronic viral RNAs. From Cauliflower mosaic virus (strain Bari 1) (CaMV).
>Addgene plasmid #102413 | EFR WT | addgene full sequence | sequence record 197797 | Addgene NGS Result
CGGAGATTACAATGGACGATTTCCTCTATCTTTACGATCTAGGAAGGAAGTTCGAAGGTGAAGGTGACGA
CACTATGTTCACCACTGATAATGAGAAGGTTAGCCTCTTCAATTTCAGAAAGAATGCTGACCCACAGATG
GTTAGAGAGGCCTACGCAGCAGGTCTCATCAAGACGATCTACCCGAGTAACAATCTCCAGGAGATCAAAT
ACCTTCCCAAGAAGGTTAAAGATGCAGTCAAAAGATTCAGGACTAATTGCATCAAGAACACAGAGAAAGA
CATATTTCTCAAGATCAGAAGTACTATTCCAGTATGGACGATTCAAGGCTTGCTTCATAAACCAAGGCAA
GTAATAGAGATTGGAGTCTCTAAAAAGGTAGTTCCTACTGAATCTAAGGCCATGCATGGAGTCTAAGATT
CAAATCGAGGATCTAACAGAACTCGCCGTGAAGACTGGCGAACAGTTCATACAGAGTCTTTTACGACTCA
ATGACAAGAAGAAAATCTTCGTCAACATGGTGGAGCACGACACTCTGGTCTACTCCAAAAATGTCAAAGA
TACAGTCTCAGAAGACCAAAGGGCTATTGAGACTTTTCAACAAAGGATAATTTCGGGAAACCTCCTCGGA
TTCCATTGCCCAGCTATCTGTCACTTCATCGAAAGGACAGTAGAAAAGGAAGGTGGCTCCTACAAATGCC
ATCATTGCGATAAAGGAAAGGCTATCATTCAAGATCTCTCTGCCGACAGTGGTCCCAAAGATGGACCCCC
ACCCACGAGGAGCATCGTGGAAAAAGAAGACGTTCCAACCACGTCTTCAAAGCAAGTGGATTGATGTGAC
ATCTCCACTGACGTAAGGGATGACGCACAATCCCACTATCCTTCGCAAGACCCTTCCTCTATATAAGGAA
GTTCATTTCATTTGGAGAGGACACGCTCGAGATCACAAGTTTGTACAAAAAAGCAGGCTCCGCGGCCGCC
CCCTTCACCATGAAGCTGTCCTTTTCACTTGTTTTCAATGCTCTCACGTTGCTTCTTCAAGTTTGCATCT
TTGCTCAAGCCAGGTTTTCTAATGAGACTGATATGCAAGCTTTGCTTGAGTTCAAGTCTCAAGTTTCTGA
AAACAACAAGAGAGAGGTCTTGGCTTCATGGAATCACTCCTCCCCATTTTGTAATTGGATTGGAGTCACA
TGTGGCCGCAGGAGAGAAAGAGTTATAAGTTTGAACCTTGGAGGATTCAAGTTAACCGGTGTGATCTCAC
CCTCCATTGGTAATCTCTCCTTTCTTAGATTACTTAATCTTGCAGACAACTCTTTTGGAAGTACCATCCC
TCAAAAGGTGGGAAGGCTATTTAGGCTTCAGTACTTGAACATGAGCTATAATCTTCTCGAAGGAAGGATT
CCGTCTAGTCTTTCTAACTGCTCTAGACTGTCGACCGTTGATTTATCGTCAAACCATCTTGGACATGGTG
TTCCTTCAGAACTAGGTTCACTTTCTAAGCTTGCCATTCTGGATCTTAGCAAAAACAACCTTACTGGAAA
TTTTCCTGCATCTTTAGGAAACTTGACGTCACTTCAGAAGCTTGACTTTGCATATAACCAGATGAGAGGT
GAGATTCCAGACGAAGTAGCTAGATTGACTCAAATGGTGTTTTTCCAAATAGCACTGAATAGTTTTTCAG
GTGGTTTTCCTCCTGCATTGTACAACATCTCCTCTCTTGAGTCTCTATCTCTAGCTGACAATAGCTTTTC
GGGTAATCTTAGGGCTGATTTTGGTTATCTTCTACCAAATCTAAGAAGACTTCTTTTGGGAACAAATCAG
TTCACTGGAGCTATTCCCAAAACACTTGCCAATATCTCAAGCCTTGAAAGGTTTGATATCTCATCTAATT
ACCTGTCTGGTAGTATCCCTTTGAGCTTTGGAAAGTTACGTAATCTGTGGTGGTTAGGGATTCGTAATAA
CTCTCTTGGAAATAACTCGTCCAGTGGTCTTGAATTTATTGGGGCTGTGGCGAACTGCACTCAATTAGAG
TACTTAGATGTTGGTTACAATAGACTTGGAGGTGAGCTTCCTGCTTCTATAGCCAATCTGTCCACTACAT
TGACTAGTCTGTTCCTTGGACAAAATCTTATCTCTGGAACCATTCCTCATGACATCGGGAATCTTGTAAG
CCTGCAAGAACTCAGCTTAGAAACAAATATGTTGAGTGGAGAACTTCCCGTCTCTTTCGGGAAGCTTTTG
AACTTGCAGGTTGTGGATCTGTATTCAAATGCAATATCGGGGGAAATACCATCTTATTTTGGCAACATGA
CTCGGTTGCAGAAGCTCCATTTGAATAGCAATAGTTTCCACGGAAGAATCCCTCAGAGTCTTGGACGTTG
TCGATACTTGCTAGACCTGTGGATGGATACAAATAGGTTGAATGGGACTATACCTCAGGAAATACTGCAA
ATTCCATCCCTCGCTTACATAGATTTGTCAAACAATTTCTTGACAGGCCATTTTCCAGAAGAAGTTGGAA
AGTTAGAACTTCTTGTTGGACTAGGTGCTTCGTACAACAAATTATCAGGAAAGATGCCACAAGCTATAGG
GGGTTGTCTTTCGATGGAATTTCTCTTTATGCAAGGAAATTCGTTTGACGGAGCCATTCCAGATATAAGC
CGGTTGGTAAGCCTAAAGAATGTTGACTTCTCCAACAACAATCTCTCTGGCCGGATACCTCGATATCTGG
CCAGTCTTCCTTCGCTGCGAAATCTGAATCTTTCTATGAACAAGTTTGAGGGAAGGGTGCCAACAACAGG
AGTGTTTCGAAATGCTACAGCAGTTTCTGTTTTTGGTAACACAAATATTTGCGGAGGCGTCCGAGAAATG
CAACTAAAGCCATGCATTGTACAGGCATCTCCAAGGAAGAGAAAGCCTCTGTCAGTTAGAAAGAAAGTTG
TCAGTGGTATTTGTATAGGTATAGCTTCGCTTTTGTTAATCATAATTGTGGCTTCTCTGTGTTGGTTCAT
GAAGAGGAAAAAGAAAAACAATGCCAGTGATGGTAACCCATCTGATTCTACTACTTTGGGGATGTTCCAT
GAGAAGGTAAGTTATGAAGAGCTTCATAGTGCAACAAGTCGCTTCTCTTCAACCAATTTGATTGGTTCAG
GCAATTTCGGTAATGTGTTTAAAGGATTGCTTGGCCCTGAGAATAAACTCGTCGCGGTTAAAGTTTTGAA
CCTCCTAAAGCATGGAGCGACGAAAAGCTTTATGGCGGAATGTGAAACCTTCAAGGGTATACGACATCGT
AACCTTGTAAAACTGATAACGGTTTGTTCAAGCCTTGATTCCGAGGGAAATGATTTCAGAGCTCTGGTCT
ATGAGTTCATGCCAAAAGGAAGTCTGGATATGTGGCTGCAGCTAGAAGATCTGGAAAGGGTAAACGATCA
CTCGAGATCTTTAACACCCGCAGAGAAACTCAACATAGCAATAGATGTGGCTTCAGCTTTGGAGTATCTG
CACGTTCATTGTCATGACCCTGTAGCTCACTGTGATATTAAGCCAAGCAACATTCTTCTAGACGATGATC
TGACTGCTCATGTTAGTGACTTTGGTTTGGCTCAGCTCCTCTATAAATACGATCGAGAATCCTTTCTAAA
CCAGTTTAGTTCTGCTGGTGTCAGAGGCACCATTGGCTATGCCGCGCCAGAGTATGGAATGGGAGGCCAA
CCATCAATACAAGGAGATGTGTACAGCTTCGGAATTCTACTTTTGGAGATGTTTAGTGGAAAGAAACCAA
CAGATGAATCATTTGCAGGCGATTATAACCTCCACAGCTACACAAAGTCTATATTATCGGGTTGCACGAG
CAGTGGAGGCAGCAACGCCATTGATGAGGGGTTGAGACTGGTTTTGCAGGTGGGGATAAAGTGTTCTGAA
GAATATCCGAGGGATAGGATGAGAACGGATGAAGCAGTACGAGAATTAATCTCAATAAGATCTAAGTTCT
TCAGTTCCAAGACGACTATTACAGAGAGTCCTCGAGATGCTCCGCAAAGTTCTCCTCAGGAATGGATGTT
AAATACGGACATGCATACTATGAAGGGTGGGCGCGCCGACCCAGCTTTCTTGTACAAAGTGGTGCTCGAG
ATGGTAGATCTGACTAGTAAAGGAGAAGAACTTTTCACTGGAGTTGTCCCAATTCTTGTTGAATTAGATG
GTGATGTTAATGGGCACAAATTTTCTGTCAGTGGAGAGGGTGAAGGTGATGCAACATACGGAAAACTTAC
CCTTAAATTTATTTGCACTACTGGAAAACTACCTGTTCCGTGGCCAACACTTGTCACTACTTTCTCTTAT
GGTGTTCAATGCTTTTCAAGATACCCAGATCATATGAAGCGGCACGACTTCTTCAAGAGCGCCATGCCTG
AGGGATACGTGCAGGAGAGGACCATCTTCTTCAAGGACGACGGGAACTACAAGACACGTGCTGAAGTCAA
GTTTGAGGGAGACACCCTCGTCAACAGGATCGAGCTTAAGGGAATCGATTTCAAGGAGGACGGAAACATC
CTCGGCCACAAGTTGGAATACAACTACAACTCCCACAACGTATACATCATGGCCGACAAGCAAAAGAACG
GCATCAAAGCCAACTTCAAGACCCGCCACAACATCGAAGACGGCGGCGTGCAACTCGCTGATCATTATCA
ACAAAATACTCCAATTGGCGATGGCCCTGTCCTTTTACCAGACAACCATTACCTGTCCACACAATCTGCC
CTTTCGAAAGATCCCAACGAAAAGAGAGACCACATGGTCCTTCTTGAGTTTGTAACAGCTGCTGGGATTA
CACATGGCATGGATGAACTATACAAAGCTAGCCACCACCACCACCACCACGTGTGACCTAGGTGAGTCTA
GAGAGTTAATTAAGACCCGGGACTAGTCCCTAGAGTCCTGCTTTAATGAGATATGCGAGACGCCTATGAT
CGCATGATATTTGCTTTCAATTCTGTTGTGCACGTTGTAAAAAACCTGAGCATGTGTAGCTCAGATCCTT
ACCGCCGGTTTCGGTTCATTCTAATGAATATATCACCCGTTACTATCGTATTTTTATGAATAATATTCTC
CGTTCAATTTACTGATTGTACCCTACTACTTATATGTACAATATTAAAATGAAAACAATATATTGTGCTG
AATAGGTTTATAGCGACATCTATGATAGAGCGCCACAATAACAAACAATTGCGTTTTATTATTACAAATC
CAATTTTAAAAAAAGCGGCAGAACCGGTCAAACCTAAAAGACTGATTACATAAATCTTATTCAAATTTCA
AAAGTGCCCCAGGGGCTAGTATCTACGACACACCGAGCGGCGAACTAATAACGCTCACTGAAGGGAACTC
CGGTTCCCCGCCGGCGCGCATGGGTGAGATTCCTTGAAGTTGAGTATTGGCCGTCCGCTCTACCGAAAGT
TACGGGCACCATTCAACCCGGTCCAGCACGGCGGCCGGGTAACCGACTTGCTGCCCCGAGAATTATGCAG
CATTTTTTTGGTGTATGTGGGCCCCAAATGAAGTGCAGGTCAAACCTTGACAGTGACGACAAATCGTTGG
GCGGGTCCAGGGCGAATTTTGCGACAACATGTCGAGGCTCAGCAGGACCTGCAGGCATGCAAGCTTGGCA
CTGGCCGTCGTTTTACAACGTCGTGACTGGGAAAACCCTGGCGTTACCCAACTTAATCGCCTTGCAGCAC
ATCCCCCTTTCGCCAGCTGGCGTAATAGCGAAGAGGCCCGCACCGATCGCCCTTCCCAACAGTTGCGCAG
CCTGAATGGCGAATGCTAGAGCAGCTTGAGCTTGGATCAGATTGTCGTTTCCCGCCTTCAGTTTAAACTA
TCAGTGTTTGACAGGATATATTGGCGGGTAAACCTAAGAGAAAAGAGCGTTTATTAGAATAATCGGATAT
TTAAAAGGGCGTGAAAAGGTTTATCCGTTCGTCCATTTGTATGTGCATGCCAACCACAGGGTTCCCCTCG
GGATCAAAGTACTTTGATCCAACCCCTCCGCTGCTATAGTGCAGTCGGCTTCTGACGTTCAGTGCAGCCG
TCTTCTGAAAACGACATGTCGCACAAGTCCTAAGTTACGCGACAGGCTGCCGCCCTGCCCTTTTCCTGGC
GTTTTCTTGTCGCGTGTTTTAGTCGCATAAAGTAGAATACTTGCGACTAGAACCGGAGACATTACGCCAT
GAACAAGAGCGCCGCCGCTGGCCTGCTGGGCTATGCCCGCGTCAGCACCGACGACCAGGACTTGACCAAC
CAACGGGCCGAACTGCACGCGGCCGGCTGCACCAAGCTGTTTTCCGAGAAGATCACCGGCACCAGGCGCG
ACCGCCCGGAGCTGGCCAGGATGCTTGACCACCTACGCCCTGGCGACGTTGTGACAGTGACCAGGCTAGA
CCGCCTGGCCCGCAGCACCCGCGACCTACTGGACATTGCCGAGCGCATCCAGGAGGCCGGCGCGGGCCTG
CGTAGCCTGGCAGAGCCGTGGGCCGACACCACCACGCCGGCCGGCCGCATGGTGTTGACCGTGTTCGCCG
GCATTGCCGAGTTCGAGCGTTCCCTAATCATCGACCGCACCCGGAGCGGGCGCGAGGCCGCCAAGGCCCG
AGGCGTGAAGTTTGGCCCCCGCCCTACCCTCACCCCGGCACAGATCGCGCACGCCCGCGAGCTGATCGAC
CAGGAAGGCCGCACCGTGAAAGAGGCGGCTGCACTGCTTGGCGTGCATCGCTCGACCCTGTACCGCGCAC
TTGAGCGCAGCGAGGAAGTGACGCCCACCGAGGCCAGGCGGCGCGGTGCCTTCCGTGAGGACGCATTGAC
CGAGGCCGACGCCCTGGCGGCCGCCGAGAATGAACGCCAAGAGGAACAAGCATGAAACCGCACCAGGACG
GCCAGGACGAACCGTTTTTCATTACCGAAGAGATCGAGGCGGAGATGATCGCGGCCGGGTACGTGTTCGA
GCCGCCCGCGCACGTCTCAACCGTGCGGCTGCATGAAATCCTGGCCGGTTTGTCTGATGCCAAGCTGGCG
GCCTGGCCGGCCAGCTTGGCCGCTGAAGAAACCGAGCGCCGCCGTCTAAAAAGGTGATGTGTATTTGAGT
AAAACAGCTTGCGTCATGCGGTCGCTGCGTATATGATGCGATGAGTAAATAAACAAATACGCAAGGGGAA
CGCATGAAGGTTATCGCTGTACTTAACCAGAAAGGCGGGTCAGGCAAGACGACCATCGCAACCCATCTAG
CCCGCGCCCTGCAACTCGCCGGGGCCGATGTTCTGTTAGTCGATTCCGATCCCCAGGGCAGTGCCCGCGA
TTGGGCGGCCGTGCGGGAAGATCAACCGCTAACCGTTGTCGGCATCGACCGCCCGACGATTGACCGCGAC
GTGAAGGCCATCGGCCGGCGCGACTTCGTAGTGATCGACGGAGCGCCCCAGGCGGCGGACTTGGCTGTGT
CCGCGATCAAGGCAGCCGACTTCGTGCTGATTCCGGTGCAGCCAAGCCCTTACGACATATGGGCCACCGC
CGACCTGGTGGAGCTGGTTAAGCAGCGCATTGAGGTCACGGATGGAAGGCTACAAGCGGCCTTTGTCGTG
TCGCGGGCGATCAAAGGCACGCGCATCGGCGGTGAGGTTGCCGAGGCGCTGGCCGGGTACGAGCTGCCCA
TTCTTGAGTCCCGTATCACGCAGCGCGTGAGCTACCCAGGCACTGCCGCCGCCGGCACAACCGTTCTTGA
ATCAGAACCCGAGGGCGACGCTGCCCGCGAGGTCCAGGCGCTGGCCGCTGAAATTAAATCAAAACTCATT
TGAGTTAATGAGGTAAAGAGAAAATGAGCAAAAGCACAAACACGCTAAGTGCCGGCCGTCCGAGCGCACG
CAGCAGCAAGGCTGCAACGTTGGCCAGCCTGGCAGACACGCCAGCCATGAAGCGGGTCAACTTTCAGTTG
CCGGCGGAGGATCACACCAAGCTGAAGATGTACGCGGTACGCCAAGGCAAGACCATTACCGAGCTGCTAT
CTGAATACATCGCGCAGCTACCAGAGTAAATGAGCAAATGAATAAATGAGTAGATGAATTTTAGCGGCTA
AAGGAGGCGGCATGGAAAATCAAGAACAACCAGGCACCGACGCCGTGGAATGCCCCATGTGTGGAGGAAC
GGGCGGTTGGCCAGGCGTAAGCGGCTGGGTTGCCTGCCGGCCCTGCAATGGCACTGGAACCCCCAAGCCC
GAGGAATCGGCGTGAGCGGTCGCAAACCATCCGGCCCGGTACAAATCGGCGCGGCGCTGGGTGATGACCT
GGTGGAGAAGTTGAAGGCCGCGCAGGCCGCCCAGCGGCAACGCATCGAGGCAGAAGCACGCCCCGGTGAA
TCGTGGCAAGCGGCCGCTGATCGAATCCGCAAAGAATCCCGGCAACCGCCGGCAGCCGGTGCGCCGTCGA
TTAGGAAGCCGCCCAAGGGCGACGAGCAACCAGATTTTTTCGTTCCGATGCTCTATGACGTGGGCACCCG
CGATAGTCGCAGCATCATGGACGTGGCCGTTTTCCGTCTGTCGAAGCGTGACCGACGAGCTGGCGAGGTG
ATCCGCTACGAGCTTCCAGACGGGCACGTAGAGGTTTCCGCAGGGCCGGCCGGCATGGCCAGTGTGTGGG
ATTACGACCTGGTACTGATGGCGGTTTCCCATCTAACCGAATCCATGAACCGATACCGGGAAGGGAAGGG
AGACAAGCCCGGCCGCGTGTTCCGTCCACACGTTGCGGACGTACTCAAGTTCTGCCGGCGAGCCGATGGC
GGAAAGCAGAAAGACGACCTGGTAGAAACCTGCATTCGGTTAAACACCACGCACGTTGCCATGCAGCGTA
CGAAGAAGGCCAAGAACGGCCGCCTGGTGACGGTATCCGAGGGTGAAGCCTTGATTAGCCGCTACAAGAT
CGTAAAGAGCGAAACCGGGCGGCCGGAGTACATCGAGATCGAGCTAGCTGATTGGATGTACCGCGAGATC
ACAGAAGGCAAGAACCCGGACGTGCTGACGGTTCACCCCGATTACTTTTTGATCGATCCCGGCATCGGCC
GTTTTCTCTACCGCCTGGCACGCCGCGCCGCAGGCAAGGCAGAAGCCAGATGGTTGTTCAAGACGATCTA
CGAACGCAGTGGCAGCGCCGGAGAGTTCAAGAAGTTCTGTTTCACCGTGCGCAAGCTGATCGGGTCAAAT
GACCTGCCGGAGTACGATTTGAAGGAGGAGGCGGGGCAGGCTGGCCCGATCCTAGTCATGCGCTACCGCA
ACCTGATCGAGGGCGAAGCATCCGCCGGTTCCTAATGTACGGAGCAGATGCTAGGGCAAATTGCCCTAGC
AGGGGAAAAAGGTCGAAAAGGTCTCTTTCCTGTGGATAGCACGTACATTGGGAACCCAAAGCCGTACATT
GGGAACCGGAACCCGTACATTGGGAACCCAAAGCCGTACATTGGGAACCGGTCACACATGTAAGTGACTG
ATATAAAAGAGAAAAAAGGCGATTTTTCCGCCTAAAACTCTTTAAAACTTATTAAAACTCTTAAAACCCG
CCTGGCCTGTGCATAACTGTCTGGCCAGCGCACAGCCGAAGAGCTGCAAAAAGCGCCTACCCTTCGGTCG
CTGCGCTCCCTACGCCCCGCCGCTTCGCGTCGGCCTATCGCGGCCGCTGGCCGCTCAAAAATGGCTGGCC
TACGGCCAGGCAATCTACCAGGGCGCGGACAAGCCGCGCCGTCGCCACTCGACCGCCGGCGCCCACATCA
AGGCACCCTGCCTCGCGCGTTTCGGTGATGACGGTGAAAACCTCTGACACATGCAGCTCCCGGAGACGGT
CACAGCTTGTCTGTAAGCGGATGCCGGGAGCAGACAAGCCCGTCAGGGCGCGTCAGCGGGTGTTGGCGGG
TGTCGGGGCGCAGCCATGACCCAGTCACGTAGCGATAGCGGAGTGTATACTGGCTTAACTATGCGGCATC
AGAGCAGATTGTACTGAGAGTGCACCATATGCGGTGTGAAATACCGCACAGATGCGTAAGGAGAAAATAC
CGCATCAGGCGCTCTTCCGCTTCCTCGCTCACTGACTCGCTGCGCTCGGTCGTTCGGCTGCGGCGAGCGG
TATCAGCTCACTCAAAGGCGGTAATACGGTTATCCACAGAATCAGGGGATAACGCAGGAAAGAACATGTG
AGCAAAAGGCCAGCAAAAGGCCAGGAACCGTAAAAAGGCCGCGTTGCTGGCGTTTTTCCATAGGCTCCGC
CCCCCTGACGAGCATCACAAAAATCGACGCTCAAGTCAGAGGTGGCGAAACCCGACAGGACTATAAAGAT
ACCAGGCGTTTCCCCCTGGAAGCTCCCTCGTGCGCTCTCCTGTTCCGACCCTGCCGCTTACCGGATACCT
GTCCGCCTTTCTCCCTTCGGGAAGCGTGGCGCTTTCTCATAGCTCACGCTGTAGGTATCTCAGTTCGGTG
TAGGTCGTTCGCTCCAAGCTGGGCTGTGTGCACGAACCCCCCGTTCAGCCCGACCGCTGCGCCTTATCCG
GTAACTATCGTCTTGAGTCCAACCCGGTAAGACACGACTTATCGCCACTGGCAGCAGCCACTGGTAACAG
GATTAGCAGAGCGAGGTATGTAGGCGGTGCTACAGAGTTCTTGAAGTGGTGGCCTAACTACGGCTACACT
AGAAGGACAGTATTTGGTATCTGCGCTCTGCTGAAGCCAGTTACCTTCGGAAAAAGAGTTGGTAGCTCTT
GATCCGGCAAACAAACCACCGCTGGTAGCGGTGGTTTTTTTGTTTGCAAGCAGCAGATTACGCGCAGAAA
AAAAGGATCTCAAGAAGATCCTTTGATCTTTTCTACGGGGTCTGACGCTCAGTGGAACGAAAACTCACGT
TAAGGGATTTTGGTCATGCATTCTAGGTACTAAAACAATTCATCCAGTAAAATATAATATTTTATTTTCT
CCCAATCAGGCTTGATCCCCAGTAAGTCAAAAAATAGCTCGACATACTGTTCTTCCCCGATATCCTCCCT
GATCGACCGGACGCAGAAGGCAATGTCATACCACTTGTCCGCCCTGCCGCTTCTCCCAAGATCAATAAAG
CCACTTACTTTGCCATCTTTCACAAAGATGTTGCTGTCTCCCAGGTCGCCGTGGGAAAAGACAAGTTCCT
CTTCGGGCTTTTCCGTCTTTAAAAAATCATACAGCTCGCGCGGATCTTTAAATGGAGTGTCTTCTTCCCA
GTTTTCGCAATCCACATCGGCCAGATCGTTATTCAGTAAGTAATCCAATTCGGCTAAGCGGCTGTCTAAG
CTATTCGTATAGGGACAATCCGATATGTCGATGGAGTGAAAGAGCCTGATGCACTCCGCATACAGCTCGA
TAATCTTTTCAGGGCTTTGTTCATCTTCATACTCTTCCGAGCAAAGGACGCCATCGGCCTCACTCATGAG
CAGATTGCTCCAGCCATCATGCCGTTCAAAGTGCAGGACCTTTGGAACAGGCAGCTTTCCTTCCAGCCAT
AGCATCATGTCCTTTTCCCGTTCCACATCATAGGTGGTCCCTTTATACCGGCTGTCCGTCATTTTTAAAT
ATAGGTTTTCATTTTCTCCCACCAGCTTATATACCTTAGCAGGAGACATTCCTTCCGTATCTTTTACGCA
GCGGTATTTTTCGATCAGTTTTTTCAATTCCGGTGATATTCTCATTTTAGCCATTTATTATTTCCTTCCT
CTTTTCTACAGTATTTAAAGATACCCCAAGAAGCTAATTATAACAAGACGAACTCCAATTCACTGTTCCT
TGCATTCTAAAACCTTAAATACCAGAAAACAGCTTTTTCAAAGTTGTTTTCAAAGTTGGCGTATAACATA
GTATCGACGGAGCCGATTTTGAAACCGCGGTGATCACAGGCAGCAACGCTCTGTCATCGTTACAATCAAC
ATGCTACCCTCCGCGAGATCATCCGTGTTTCAAACCCGGCAGCTTAGTTGCCGTTCTTCCGAATAGCATC
GGTAACATGAGCAAAGTCTGCCGCCTTACAACGGCTCTCCCGCTGACGCCGTCCCGGACTGATGGGCTGC
CTGTATCGAGTGGTGATTTTGTGCCGAGCTGCCGGTCGGGGAGCTGTTGGCTGGCTGGTGGCAGGATATA
TTGTGGTGTAAACAAATTGACGCTTAGACAACTTAATAACACATTGCGGACGTTTTTAATGTACTGAATT
AACGCCGAATTAATTCGAGCTCGGATCTGATAATTTATTTGAAAATTCATAAGAAAAGCAAACGTTACAT
GAATTGATGAAACAATACAAAGACAGATAAAGCCACGCACATTTAGGATATTGGCCGAGATTACTGAATA
TTGAGTAAGATCACGGAATTTCTGACAGGAGCATGTCTTCAATTCAGCCCAAATGGCAGTTGAAATACTC
AAACCGCCCCATATGCAGGAGCGGATCATTCATTGTTTGTTTGGTTGCCTTTGCCAACATGGGAGTCCAA
GATTCTGCAGTCAAATCTCGGTGACGGGCAGGACCGGACGGGGCGGTACCGGCAGGCTGAAGTCCAGCTG
CCAGAAACCCACGTCATGCCAGTTCCCGTGCTTGAAGCCGGCCGCCCGCAGCATGCCGCGGGGGGCATAT
CCGAGCGCCTCGTGCATGCGCACGCTCGGGTCGTTGGGCAGCCCGATGACAGCGACCACGCTCTTGAAGC
CCTGTGCCTCCAGGGACTTCAGCAGGTGGGTGTAGAGCGTGGAGCCCAGTCCCGTCCGCTGGTGGCGGGG
GGAGACGTACACGGTCGACTCGGCCGTCCAGTCGTAGGCGTTGCGTGCCTTCCAGGGGCCCGCGTAGGCG
ATGCCGGCGACCTCGCCGTCCACCTCGGCGACGAGCCAGGGATAGCGCTCCCGCAGACGGACGAGGTCGT
CCGTCCACTCCTGCGGTTCCTGCGGCTCGGTACGGAAGTTGACCGTGCTTGTCTCGATGTAGTGGTTGAC
GATGGTGCAGACCGCCGGCATGTCCGCCTCGGTGGCACGGCGGATGTCGGCCGGGCGTCGTTCTGGGCTC
ATCGATTCGATTTGGTGTATCGAGATTGGTTATGAAATTCAGATGCTAGTGTAATGTATTGGTAATTTGG
GAAGATATAATAGGAAGCAAGGCTATTTATCCATTTCTGAAAAGGCGAAATGGCGTCACCGCGAGCGTCA
CGCGCATTCCGTTCTTGCTGTAAAGCGTTGTTTGGTACACTTTTGACTAGCGAGGCTTGGCGTGTCAGCG
TATCTATTCAAAAGTCGTTAATGGCTGCGGATCAAGAAAAAGTTGGAATAGAAACAGAATACCCGCGAAA
TTCAGGCCCGGTTGCCATGTCCTACACGCCGAAATAAACGACCAAATTAGTAGAAAAATAAAAACTGACT
CGGATACTTACGTCACGTCTTGCGCACTGATTTGAAAAATCTCAGAATTCCAATCCCACAAAAATCTGAG
CTTAACAGCACAGTTGCTCCTCTCAGAGCAGAATCGGGTATTCAACACCCTCATATCAACTACTACGTTG
TGTATAACGGTCCACATGCCGGTATATACGATGACTGGGGTTGTACAAAGGCGGCAACAAACGGCGTTCC
CGGAGTTGCACACAAGAAATTTGCCACTATTACAGAGGCAAGAGCAGCAGCTGACGCGTACACAACAAGT
CAGCAAACAGACAGGTTGAACTTCATCCCCAAAGGAGAAGCTCAACTCAAGCCCAAGAGCTTTGCTAAGG
CCCTAACAAGCCCACCAAAGCAAAAAGCCCACTGGCTCACGCTAGGAACCAAAAGGCCCAGCAGTGATCC
AGCCCCAAAAGAGATCTCCTTTGCCC
